>Addgene plasmid #193938 | pBa.Halo-KIF3C DD 616-796 | addgene full sequence | sequence record 380569 | Addgene NGS Result
TCGAGGTGAGCCCCACGTTCTGCTTCACTCTCCCCATCTCCCCCCCCTCCCCACCCCCAATTTTGTATTT
ATTTATTTTTTAATTATTTTGTGCAGCGATGGGGGCGGGGGGGGGGGGGGCGCGCGCCAGGCGGGGCGGG
GCGGGGCGAGGGGCGGGGCGGGGCGAGGCGGAGAGGTGCGGCGGCAGCCAATCAGAGCGGCGCGCTCCGA
AAGTTTCCTTTTATGGCGAGGCGGCGGCGGCGGCGGCCCTATAAAAAGCGAAGCGCGCGGCGGGCGGGAG
TCGCTGCGCGCTGCCTTCGCCCCGTGCCCCGCTCCGCCGCCGCCTCGCGCCGCCCGCCCCGGCTCTGACT
GACCGCGTTACTCCCACAGGTGAGCGGGCGGGACGGCCCTTCTCCTCCGGGCTGTAATTAGCGCTTGGTT
TAATGACGGCTCGTTTCTTTTCTGTGGCTGCGTGAAAGCCTTAAAGGGCTCCGGGAGGGCCCTTTGTGCG
GGGGGGAGCGGCTCGGGGGGTGCGTGCGTGTGTGTGTGCGTGGGGAGCGCCGCGTGCGGCTCCGCGCTGC
CCGGCGGCTGTGAGCGCTGCGGGCGCGGCGCGGGGCTTTGTGCGCTCCGCAGTGTGCGCGAGGGGAGCGC
GGCCGGGGGCGGTGCCCCGCGGTGCGGGGGGGGCTGCGAGGGGAACAAAGGCTGCGTGCGGGGTGTGTGC
GTGGGGGGGTGAGCAGGGGGTGTGGGCGCGGCGGTCGGGCTGTAACCCCCCCCTGCACCCCCCTCCCCGA
GTTGCTGAGCACGGCCCGGCTTCGGGTGCGGGGCTCCGTGCGGGGCGTGGCGCGGGGCTCGCCGTGCCGG
GCGGGGGGTGGCGGCAGGTGGGGGTGCCGGGCGGGGCGGGGCCGCCTCGGGCCGGGGAGGGCTCGGGGGA
GGGGCGCGGCGGCCCCCGGAGCGCCGGCGGCTGTCGAGGCGCGGCGAGCCGCAGCCATTGCCTTTTATGG
TAATCGTGCGAGAGGGCGCAGGGACTTCCTTTGTCCCAAATCTGTGCGGAGCCGAAATCTGGGAGGCGCC
GCCGCACCCCCTCTAGCGGGCGCGGGGCGAAGCGGTGCGGCGCCGGCAGGAAGGAAATGGGCGGGGAGGG
CCTTCGTGCGTCGCCGCGCCGCCGTCCCCTTCTCCATCTCCAGCCTCGGGGCTGTCCGCAGGGGGACGGC
TGCCTTCGGGGGGGACGGGGCAGGGCGGGGTTCGGCTTCTGGCGTGTGACCGGCGGGGTTTATATCTTCC
CTTCTCTGTTCCTCCGCAGCCCCCAAGCTTGGCGCGCCTAGGACCATGGCTAGCGGAGGATCCGAAATCG
GTACTGGCTTTCCATTCGACCCCCATTATGTGGAAGTCCTGGGCGAGCGCATGCACTACGTCGATGTTGG
TCCGCGCGATGGCACCCCTGTGCTGTTCCTGCACGGTAACCCGACCTCCTCCTACGTGTGGCGCAACATC
ATCCCGCATGTTGCACCGACCCATCGCTGCATTGCTCCAGACCTGATCGGTATGGGCAAATCCGACAAAC
CAGACCTGGGTTATTTCTTCGACGACCACGTCCGCTTCATGGATGCCTTCATCGAAGCCCTGGGTCTGGA
AGAGGTCGTCCTGGTCATTCACGACTGGGGCTCCGCTCTGGGTTTCCACTGGGCCAAGCGCAATCCAGAG
CGCGTCAAAGGTATTGCATTTATGGAGTTCATCCGCCCTATCCCGACCTGGGACGAATGGCCAGAATTTG
CCCGCGAGACCTTCCAGGCCTTCCGCACCACCGACGTCGGCCGCAAGCTGATCATCGATCAGAACGTTTT
TATCGAGGGTACGCTGCCGATGGGTGTCGTCCGCCCGCTGACTGAAGTCGAGATGGACCATTACCGCGAG
CCGTTCCTGAATCCTGTTGACCGCGAGCCACTGTGGCGCTTCCCAAACGAGCTGCCAATCGCCGGTGAGC
CAGCGAACATCGTCGCGCTGGTCGAAGAATACATGGACTGGCTGCACCAGTCCCCTGTCCCGAAGCTGCT
GTTCTGGGGCACCCCAGGCGTTCTGATCCCACCGGCCGAAGCCGCTCGCCTGGCCAAAAGCCTGCCTAAC
TGCAAGGCTGTGGACATCGGCCCGGGTCTGAATCTGCTGCAAGAAGACAACCCGGACCTGATCGGCAGCG
AGATCGCGCGCTGGCTGTCTACTCTGGAGATTTCCGGGCTGTACGGCGGAGGATCCGGAGGCGGCTCTGG
CGGAGGGCTGTACACTCGGCAGGACCTGGAGGAGGCGCAGAATGAGCAGACCCGGGAACTAAAGCTCAAG
TACCTCATCATTGAGAACTTCATCCCCCCTGAGGAGAAGAACAAGATCATGAACCGCCTTTTCCTGGACT
GTGAGGAGGAGCAGTGGAGGTTCCAGCCACTGGTGCCAGCTGGAGTGAATAACAGCCAAATGAAGAAGCG
TCCAACTTCTGCGGTGGGCTACAAGAGACCTATCAGCCAGTATGCTCGGGTTGCCATGGCAATGGGGTCC
CATCCCAGATACAGAGCTGAAAATATAATGTTTTTGGAACTGGATGTGTCCCCACCGGCTATCTTTGAGA
TGGAGTTTTCTCATGACCAAGAGCAAGACCCACGGGTACTACACATGGAGAGGCTCATGAGGTTGGACAG
CTTTCTGGAAAGACCGTCCACAACTAAAGTGCGAAAGTCGAGATCCTGGTGCCAGAGTCCTCAGCGGATG
CCTCCACCCTCCACAGCTCATGCATCCATGACCTCTGTTCCTTTGCACCCTGCAACAGTGGTAGACCATG
ACTGACGGACCGTCTAATCTAGATAAGTAATGATCATAATCAGCCATATCACATCTGTAGAGGTTTTACT
TGCTTTAAAAAACCTCCCACACCTCCCCCTGAACCTGAAACATAAAATGAATGCAATTGTTGTTGTTAAC
TTGTTTATTGCAGCTTATAATGGTTACAAATAAAGCAATAGCATCACAAATTTCACAAATAAAGCATTTT
TTTCACTGCATTCTAGTTGTGGTTTGTCCAAACTCATCAATGTATCTTATCATGTCTGGATCCCCGGGTA
CCGAGCTCGAATTCGTAATCATGTCATAGCTGTTTCCTGTGTGAAATTGTTATCCGCTCACAATTCCACA
CAACATACGAGCCGGAAGCATAAAGTGTAAAGCCTGGGGTGCCTAATGAGTGAGCTAACTCACATTAATT
GCGTTGCGCTCACTGCCCGCTTTCCAGTCGGGAAACCTGTCGTGCCAGCTGCATTAATGAATCGGCCAAC
GCGCGGGGAGAGGCGGTTTGCGTATTGGGCGCTCTTCCGCTTCCTCGCTCACTGACTCGCTGCGCTCGGT
CGTTCGGCTGCGGCGAGCGGTATCAGCTCACTCAAAGGCGGTAATACGGTTATCCACAGAATCAGGGGAT
AACGCAGGAAAGAACATGTGAGCAAAAGGCCAGCAAAAGGCCAGGAACCGTAAAAAGGCCGCGTTGCTGG
CGTTTTTCCATAGGCTCCGCCCCCCTGACGAGCATCACAAAAATCGACGCTCAAGTCAGAGGTGGCGAAA
CCCGACAGGACTATAAAGATACCAGGCGTTTCCCCCTGGAAGCTCCCTCGTGCGCTCTCCTGTTCCGACC
CTGCCGCTTACCGGATACCTGTCCGCCTTTCTCCCTTCGGGAAGCGTGGCGCTTTCTCATAGCTCACGCT
GTAGGTATCTCAGTTCGGTGTAGGTCGTTCGCTCCAAGCTGGGCTGTGTGCACGAACCCCCCGTTCAGCC
CGACCGCTGCGCCTTATCCGGTAACTATCGTCTTGAGTCCAACCCGGTAAGACACGACTTATCGCCACTG
GCAGCAGCCACTGGTAACAGGATTAGCAGAGCGAGGTATGTAGGCGGTGCTACAGAGTTCTTGAAGTGGT
GGCCTAACTACGGCTACACTAGAAGAACAGTATTTGGTATCTGCGCTCTGCTGAAGCCAGTTACCTTCGG
AAAAAGAGTTGGTAGCTCTTGATCCGGCAAACAAACCACCGCTGGTAGCGGTGGTTTTTTTGTTTGCAAG
CAGCAGATTACGCGCAGAAAAAAAGGATCTCAAGAAGATCCTTTGATCTTTTCTACGGGGTCTGACGCTC
AGTGGAACGAAAACTCACGTTAAGGGATTTTGGTCATGAGATTATCAAAAAGGATCTTCACCTAGATCCT
TTTAAATTAAAAATGAAGTTTTAAATCAATCTAAAGTATATATGAGTAAACTTGGTCTGACAGTTACCAA
TGCTTAATCAGTGAGGCACCTATCTCAGCGATCTGTCTATTTCGTTCATCCATAGTTGCCTGACTCCCCG
TCGTGTAGATAACTACGATACGGGAGGGCTTACCATCTGGCCCCAGTGCTGCAATGATACCGCGAGACCC
ACGCTCACCGGCTCCAGATTTATCAGCAATAAACCAGCCAGCCGGAAGGGCCGAGCGCAGAAGTGGTCCT
GCAACTTTATCCGCCTCCATCCAGTCTATTAATTGTTGCCGGGAAGCTAGAGTAAGTAGTTCGCCAGTTA
ATAGTTTGCGCAACGTTGTTGCCATTGCTACAGGCATCGTGGTGTCACGCTCGTCGTTTGGTATGGCTTC
ATTCAGCTCCGGTTCCCAACGATCAAGGCGAGTTACATGATCCCCCATGTTGTGCAAAAAAGCGGTTAGC
TCCTTCGGTCCTCCGATCGTTGTCAGAAGTAAGTTGGCCGCAGTGTTATCACTCATGGTTATGGCAGCAC
TGCATAATTCTCTTACTGTCATGCCATCCGTAAGATGCTTTTCTGTGACTGGTGAGTACTCAACCAAGTC
ATTCTGAGAATAGTGTATGCGGCGACCGAGTTGCTCTTGCCCGGCGTCAATACGGGATAATACCGCGCCA
CATAGCAGAACTTTAAAAGTGCTCATCATTGGAAAACGTTCTTCGGGGCGAAAACTCTCAAGGATCTTAC
CGCTGTTGAGATCCAGTTCGATGTAACCCACTCGTGCACCCAACTGATCTTCAGCATCTTTTACTTTCAC
CAGCGTTTCTGGGTGAGCAAAAACAGGAAGGCAAAATGCCGCAAAAAAGGGAATAAGGGCGACACGGAAA
TGTTGAATACTCATACTCTTCCTTTTTCAATATTATTGAAGCATTTATCAGGGTTATTGTCTCATGAGCG
GATACATATTTGAATGTATTTAGAAAAATAAACAAATAGGGGTTCCGCGCACATTTCCCCGAAAAGTGCC
ACCTGACGTCTAAGAAACCATTATTATCATGACATTAACCTATAAAAATAGGCGTATCACGAGGCCCTTT
CGTCTCGCGCGTTTCGGTGATGACGGTGAAAACCTCTGACACATGCAGCTCCCGGAGACGGTCACAGCTT
GTCTGTAAGCGGATGCCGGGAGCAGACAAGCCCGTCAGGGCGCGTCAGCGGGTGTTGGCGGGTGTCGGGG
CTGGCTTAACTATGCGGCATCAGAGCAGATTGTACTGAGAGTGCACCATATGCGGTGTGAAATACCGCAC
AGATGCGTAAGGAGAAAATACCGCATCAGGCGCCATTCGCCATTCAGGCTGCGCAACTGTTGGGAAGGGC
GATCGGTGCGGGCCTCTTCGCTATTACGCCAGCTGGCGAAAGGGGGATGTGCTGCAAGGCGATTAAGTTG
GGTAACGCCAGGGTTTTCCCAGTCACGACGTTGTAAAACGACGGCCAGTGCCAAGTTGGGATCTTTGCAT
TGGCCCACGGCTCTCAGGATGGGGATGCTCCCCTTCAGCACCCGGTTCCCCTTGGAAACTGATGGTCCTG
GCTCTGTGGCATGGCAGTGGCACTGTGAGGAGCCCCCTACCAGCAGCACACAGTGGGGTTGGCACTGCCA
CGCTCCGGATGCCGCGCTCTGATCCAACCCCATAATCAAGGGAACCCGAATTGCCCCATCATTGCCCCCA
CCACCCCCATCCTGCCGGGCCCTCACACCCCACGCTGCCTTCTGGTGACATTCCCCAGCCCAAACCCACG
GCTTCATGGCTACCGCGGGGCATTTCCCATTGCCGCCCCATTATCAGCTCTGCACACCTCCCGCTGTACC
CATGCCTCGTGGCTGCCCTTCTTTGACGTATAATCTTCTAATTAATACCCGGCCTTGTCAAAGTGGAGCA
CAAACGTTAATTAATTCCCCAGCAGGCAGGTAATTAACAGTGTGACTCCCTTTTTGCTGCGAGTGGGGCT
GATACAGAGAGATGTGGCACTATGGAGCCCACGGGGTCCTGGCACTGGGTGCCCACGGAGGTCCCCATGT
GCTGCAGTGTCACCGCCTCCGAGGAGACAGTATTGTCCCTGCGGTGTCCCTGCAGCTCAGCTCTGTCCAC
AGGGCCACCTCCAGTTTGGAGGGGACACAATGCAGCCCCGATGCAACCCATCCTCGCAGCATCCCAGGGA
CAAAGACCCCACTGCAAGACCGCACACAGGGCTGGGTCCCGCTCCCCTAATATCTACAGTGCTTCTTGCA
TGGCCCCTTAATCAATGCAGTTAATCAGCATGCGCTCATGCACCGCTCTGGAGCTGCAAAGCCCCTCGCA
GCGCTGCTCACCAACACCGCGCACCGCCCCGGCCCAGCCTGCAGCACGCGCTGCAAACAGGAAAGAAACA
AAATATTGCCCAAATGTAGGCAAAGGCATTCGGCTGCCTTGACCTCCGCCGGGCCGGGCCCTGCCTGACT
CAGCTCCTTACTCAGCGCTCGCTTCCTCCCTCCGGCTGCCACCGCCGCAGCGCACACCCTGACAAAGAGT
GGCCCTTAACGGGCTCTGAGGTGCACCCAGCAGTGCACTCAGCAGTCCAAGGGCCGGCCTGGAGGTTTGC
ACCGCTACGTGCTGACATTAGCATTGAACTTGGCCCTGGGTAGTGCTGCAGGCCGGGCGGGGTGGGTGTA
GAGAGTGCAGCGCGCGTTGCACCCGGTGCCCCTTCCCCTCCCTTGCATCCCAGCAGGCTGCACCCCAGCA
CCAGGCCCGTGCATGCATGCTCCTGGTGTTATTGCAGCCTGGTGCATGCATGCGTCTTGATGGTGCAGCG
CTGTGCATGCATCCTCCTTGGTGTGTAGCAGTCTAGTGCATGCATACCCCTCGGTGTTATTGCTGCTCTG
TGCACGCACGCTCATTGTATCACTTCATCCCAGTGCATGCACTCACACTGGAGCGATTGCTGCTCGGTGC
ACGCACACTCATTGTATCACTGCAGCTCAGTGGCTGCACGCACACCGGTGTTATTGCTGCTCGGTGCGTG
CATGCACATCAGTGTCGCTGCAGCTCAGTGCATGCACGCTCATTGCCCATCGCTATCCCTGCCTCTCCTG
CTGGCGCTCCCCGGGAGGTGACTTCAAGGGGACCGCAGGACCACCTCGGGGGTGGGGGGAGGGCTGCACA
CGCGGACCCCGCTCCCCCTCCCCAACAAAGCACTGTGGAATCAAAAAGGGGGGAGGGGGGATGGAGGGGC
GCGTCACACCCCCGCCCCACACCCTCACC
Features (pLannotate 1.2.2; 16 found; start..end, strand, type, name):
      1..276     +  promoter       chicken β-actin promoter: No description available
    277..1246    +  intron         chimeric intron: chimera between introns from chicken β-actin and rabbit β-globin
   1324..2207    +  CDS            HaloTag® (fragment): modified bacterial dehalogenase that forms covalent bonds with chloroalkane derivatives
   2257..2802    +  CDS            Kif3c (fragment): KIF3C_MOUSE - Experimental evidence at protein level: Swiss-Prot protein existence level 1. Microtubule-based anterograde translocator for membranous organelles. From Mus musculus (Mouse).
   2830..2915    +  CDS            large T antigen (fragment): large T antigen from SV40 (simian virus 40)
   2938..3072    +  polyA_signal   SV40 poly(A) signal: SV40 polyadenylation signal
   3127..3143    -  protein_bind   lac operator: The lac repressor binds to the lac operator to inhibit transcription in E. coli. This inhibition can be relieved by adding lactose or isopropyl-β-D-thiogalactopyranoside (IPTG). lac repressor encoded by lacI
   3151..3181    -  promoter       lac promoter: promoter for the E. coli lac operon
   3196..3217    -  protein_bind   CAP binding site: CAP binding activates transcription in the presence of cAMP. E. coli catabolite activator protein
   3230..3322    -  CDS            lacI (fragment): lac repressor; lacI; The lac repressor binds to the lac operator to inhibit transcription in E. coli. This inhibition can be relieved by adding lactose or isopropyl-β-D-thiogalactopyranoside (IPTG).
   3505..4093    -  rep_origin     ori: high-copy-number ColE1/pMB1/pBR322/pUC origin of replication
   4264..5124    -  CDS            AmpR: β-lactamase; bla; confers resistance to ampicillin, carbenicillin, and related antibiotics
   5125..5229    -  promoter       AmpR promoter: bla
   5324..5359    +  CDS            rop (fragment): Rop protein, which maintains plasmids at low copy number; rop
   5461..5560    +  misc_feature   bom (fragment): basis of mobility region from pBR322
   5566..5720    -  CDS            lacZα (fragment): LacZα fragment of β-galactosidase; lacZ fragment
