[The description below was written by a language model from this plasmid's Addgene catalogue record and pLannotate feature annotations shown in this document.]
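Description:
pBa.Halo-KIF3C DD 616-796 is a mammalian expression plasmid built on the pBeta Actin-HALO backbone and designed to produce a HaloTag fusion of a C-terminal fragment of mouse kinesin-2 subunit KIF3C. The sequenced plasmid is about 7.5 kb. It is propagated in E. coli through a high-copy ColE1/pUC-type origin and selected with ampicillin via the β-lactamase gene and its own promoter. Remnants of older cloning vectors are also annotated in the backbone (lac promoter/operator, CAP site, and fragments of lacI, lacZα, rop and bom); these have no role in the mammalian payload. The depositor notes that the pBa vector is prone to recombination, and a recombination-stabilising strain is recorded for its growth.

The expression cassette starts with the chicken β-actin promoter, followed by a chimeric chicken β-actin/rabbit β-globin intron, which generally improves transcript processing and expression. Downstream lies the HaloTag coding sequence, a modified bacterial dehalogenase that bonds covalently to chloroalkane ligands and so allows labelling with fluorescent or affinity ligands. It is fused at the N terminus of the Kif3c insert. The catalogue lists the insert as 699 bp and the name indicates residues 616–796, while the automated annotation matches Kif3c over a somewhat shorter span. The record does not define "DD". A short stretch of SV40 large T antigen sequence and the SV40 polyadenylation signal terminate the transcript. No mammalian selection marker is annotated, which points to transient transfection. The associated publication concerns KAP as the neuronal organelle adaptor for KIF3AB and KIF3AC, consistent with use of this tail fragment for imaging or interaction studies in cells.
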