Addgene plasmid #193938: pBa.Halo-KIF3C DD 616-796
Purpose: Mammalian expression of Halo-tagged Kif 3C DD 616-796
Depositing lab: Marvin Bentley. Depositing organization: Rensselaer Polytechnic Institute. Publication: KAP is the neuronal organelle adaptor for Kinesin-2 KIF3AB and KIF3AC. Garbouchian A, Montgomery A, Gilbert SP, Bentley M. Mol Biol Cell. 2022 Oct 6:mbcE22080336. doi: 10.1091/mbc.E22-08-0336. PubMed 36200888.
Backbone
  Vector backbone: pBeta Actin-HALO
  Vector type: Mammalian Expression
Growth in bacteria
  Bacterial resistance: Ampicillin, 100 μg/mL
  Growth temperature: 37°C
  Growth strain: NEB Stable
  Copy number: High Copy
Gene/Insert
  Gene/Insert name: Kif 3C
  Species: M. musculus (mouse)
  Insert size (bp): 699
  Entrez Gene: Kif3c (a.k.a. mKIAA4058)
  Promoter: Chicken Beta actin
  Tag / fusion protein: Halo (N terminal on backbone)
  Cloning method: Restriction Enzyme; 5′ cloning site Unknown (unknown if destroyed)
Terms and licenses: Academic/Nonprofit Terms; Industry Terms: Not Available to Industry
Depositor comments: pBa vector is susceptible to recombination and should not be grown in fast growing bacteria or cloned using recombination.
How to cite: pBa.Halo-KIF3C DD 616-796 was a gift from Marvin Bentley (Addgene plasmid # 193938 ; http://n2t.net/addgene:193938 ; RRID:Addgene_193938)
