>Addgene plasmid #193938 | pBa.Halo-KIF3C DD 616-796 | depositor partial sequence | sequence record 375774 | Kif 3C
CGGCAGGACCTGGAGGAGGCGCAGAATGAGCAGACCCGGGAACTAAAGCTCAAGTACCTCATCATTGAGA
ACTTCATCCCCCCTGAGGAGAAGAACAAGATCATGAACCGCCTTTTCCTGGACTGTGAGGAGGAGCAGTG
GAGGTTCCAGCCACTGGTGCCAGCTGGAGTGAATAACAGCCAAATGAAGAAGCGTCCAACTTCTGCGGTG
GGCTACAAGAGACCTATCAGCCAGTATGCTCGGGTTGCCATGGCAATGGGGTCCCATCCCAGATACAGAG
CTGAAAATATAATGTTTTTGGAACTGGATGTGTCCCCACCGGCTATCTTTGAGATGGAGTTTTCTCATGA
CCAAGAGCAAGACCCACGGGTACTACACATGGAGAGGCTCATGAGGTTGGACAGCTTTCTGGAAAGACCG
TCCACAACTAAAGTGCGAAAGTCGAGATCCTGGTGCCAGAGTCCTCAGCGGATGCCTCCACCCTCCACAG
CTCATGCATCCATGACCTCTGTTCCTTTGCACCCTGCAACAGTGGTAGACCATGACTGACGGACCGTCTA
ATCTAGATAAGTAATGATCATAATCAGCCATATCACATCTGTAGAGGTTTTACTTGCTTTAAAAAACCTC
CCACACCTCCCCCTGAACCTGAAACATAAAATGAATGCAATTGTTGTTGTTAACTTGTTTATTGCAGCT
